Addgene plasmid #112887: pGDP4 tet(A)
Purpose: This plasmid is part of the Minimal Antibiotic Resistance Platform (ARP) Kit (Addgene #1000000143). Low copy-number plasmid that constitutively expresses genes using the Plac promoter.
Depositing lab: Gerard Wright. Depositing organization: McMaster University. Publication: A Common Platform for Antibiotic Dereplication and Adjuvant Discovery. Cox G, Sieron A, King AM, De Pascale G, Pawlowski AC, Koteva K, Wright GD. Cell Chem Biol. 2017 Jan 19;24(1):98-109. doi: 10.1016/j.chembiol.2016.11.011. Epub 2016 Dec 22. PubMed 28017602.
Backbone
  Vector backbone: pBR322
  Vector type: Bacterial Expression
Growth in bacteria
  Bacterial resistance: Ampicillin, 100 μg/mL
  Growth temperature: 37°C
  Growth strain: DH5alpha
  Copy number: Low Copy
Gene/Insert
  Gene/Insert name: tet(A) (alt name: tetA)
  Species: Morganella morganii
  Mutation: Sequence was codon optimized for E. coli K12 using the IDT codom optimizing tool
  Promoter: Plac
  Tag / fusion protein: 6xHis (N terminal on backbone)
  Cloning method: Restriction Enzyme; 5′ cloning site NdeI (not destroyed); 3′ cloning site XhoI (not destroyed)
  Sequencing primers: 5′ ATAAGGGAGAGCGTCGAG; 3′ CCAACTCAGCTTCCTTTC
Terms and licenses: Academic/Nonprofit Terms; Industry Terms: Not Available to Industry
Depositor comments: JoVE antibiotic dereplication paper: Zubyk, H.L., Cox, G., Wright, G.D. Antibiotic Dereplication Using the Antibiotic Resistance Platform. J. Vis. Exp. (152), e60536, doi:10.3791/60536 (2019). (https://www.jove.com/video/60536/antibiotic-dereplication-using-the-antibiotic-resistance-platform)
How to cite: pGDP4 tet(A) was a gift from Gerard Wright (Addgene plasmid # 112887 ; http://n2t.net/addgene:112887 ; RRID:Addgene_112887)
