[The description below was written by a language model from this plasmid's Addgene catalogue record and pLannotate feature annotations shown in this document.]
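Description:
pGDP4 tet(A) is a low-copy bacterial expression plasmid built on the pBR322 backbone and belongs to the Minimal Antibiotic Resistance Platform kit, a set of matched constructs that each express a single resistance determinant in E. coli. The annotated 4,360-nt sequence shows the expected pBR322 maintenance functions. These are a ColE1/pMB1-type origin together with the rop gene, which keeps copy number low, the bom mobilisation region, and a β-lactamase gene under its own promoter for ampicillin selection. A short leftover fragment of the original pBR322 tetracycline-resistance gene lies just upstream of the expression cassette.

The payload is tet(A) from Morganella morganii, codon-optimised for E. coli K12 and cloned between NdeI and XhoI sites that both remain intact. It encodes a tetracycline efflux pump, a metal-tetracycline/H+ antiporter that lowers intracellular drug accumulation. The automated annotation splits it into two overlapping fragments matched to an E. coli TetA homologue, probably because of the recoding. The catalogue states that expression is constitutive from the Plac promoter, whereas the annotation tool labels the short promoter segment in this position as a lacI promoter fragment. Downstream of it come a T7 gene 10 ribosome binding site, an N-terminal 6xHis tag and a thrombin cleavage site provided by the backbone. A further His-coding stretch lies after the XhoI site, although the record does not say whether it is translated. An rrnB T2 terminator is annotated after the cassette, on the opposite strand.

The platform is intended for antibiotic dereplication and adjuvant discovery. Growth of a strain carrying this plasmid in the presence of an extract or compound points to a tetracycline-class activity.
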