Features (pLannotate 1.2.2; 16 found; start..end, strand, type, name):
     35..113     +  CDS            TcR (fragment): tetracycline efflux protein; tet; confers resistance to tetracycline
    121..172     +  promoter       lacI promoter (fragment): lacI
    185..207     +  RBS            RBS: efficient ribosome binding site from bacteriophage T7 gene 10 (Olins and Rangwala, 1989)
    226..242     +  CDS            capTEV™ (fragment): composite tag for in vivo biotinylation, TEV protease cleavage, and 6xHis tagging
    253..270     +  CDS            thrombin site: thrombin recognition and cleavage site
    274..762     +  CDS            tetA (fragment): TCR2_ECOLX - Experimental evidence at protein level: Swiss-Prot protein existence level 1. Resistance to tetracycline by an active tetracycline efflux. This is an energy-dependent process that decreases the accumulation of the antibiotic in whole cells. This protein functions as a metal- tetracycline/H(+) antiporter. From Escherichia coli.
    708..1475    +  CDS            tetA (fragment): TCR2_ECOLX - Experimental evidence at protein level: Swiss-Prot protein existence level 1. Resistance to tetracycline by an active tetracycline efflux. This is an energy-dependent process that decreases the accumulation of the antibiotic in whole cells. This protein functions as a metal- tetracycline/H(+) antiporter. From Escherichia coli.
   1485..1502    +  CDS            9xHis (fragment): 9xHis affinity tag
   1512..1561    +  CDS            SET1 (fragment): solubility-enhancement tag derived from T7 phage gene 10B
   1564..1591    -  terminator     rrnB T2 terminator: transcription terminator T2 from the E. coli rrnB gene
   1616..1720    +  promoter       AmpR promoter: bla
   1721..2581    +  CDS            AmpR: β-lactamase; bla; confers resistance to ampicillin, carbenicillin, and related antibiotics
   2752..3340    +  rep_origin     ori: high-copy-number ColE1/pMB1/pBR322/pUC origin of replication
   3526..3665    -  misc_feature   bom: basis of mobility region from pBR322
   3767..3958    -  CDS            rop: Rop protein, which maintains plasmids at low copy number; rop
   3975..4355    +  CDS            YPB1_ECOLX: Protein predicted: Swiss-Prot protein existence level 4. From Escherichia coli.
>Addgene plasmid #112887 | pGDP4 tet(A) | addgene full sequence | sequence record 219894 | Addgene NGS Result
AGTAAGGCAACCCCGCCAGCCTAGCCGGGAGATCTGCGGCGGCGGTGCTCAACGGCCTCAACCTACTACT
GGGCTGCTTCCTAATGCAGGAGTCGCATAAGGGAGAGCGTCGAGATCCCGGACACCATCGAATGGCGCAA
AACCTTTCGCGGTATGGCATGATAGCGCCCGGTCTAGAAATAATTTTGTTTAACTTTAAGAAGGAGATAT
ACCATGGGCAGCAGCCATCATCATCATCATCACAGCAGCGGCCTGGTGCCGCGCGGCAGCCATATGAACT
CGTCAACCAAAATTGCTCTTGTTATCACTTTACTTGATGCTATGGGGATTGGCTTAATTATGCCGGTACT
TCCAACCCTGTTACGTGAATTTATCGCGTCGGAGGACATTGCCAATCATTTTGGGGTCCTTTTAGCCTTA
TACGCATTGATGCAAGTAATTTTTGCGCCATGGTTAGGCAAGATGAGTGACCGCTTTGGGCGCCGCCCCG
TTCTTTTGTTATCCCTGATCGGGGCAAGCCTTGATTACCTGTTGTTGGCGTTCAGCTCTGCCTTATGGAT
GTTATACTTAGGGCGTCTGTTGAGCGGAATCACGGGTGCGACTGGTGCGGTTGCAGCATCGGTGATTGCT
GATACAACTTCAGCGAGCCAGCGTGTGAAGTGGTTCGGTTGGCTTGGTGCCAGTTTCGGGCTTGGACTGA
TCGCCGGCCCGATTTCGGAGGATTCGCTGGAGAGATCTCCCCACACTCCCCGTTTTTTATCGCGGCACTG
CTGAATATTGTGACATTTTTAGTGGTAATGTTTTGGTTCCGCGAGACAAAAAACACGCGTGACAACACAG
ATACAGAGGTAGGGGTTGAAACTCAGTCTAATTCCGTATATATTACATTATTCAAGACCATGCCAATCTT
GCTTATTATTTACTTTTCTGCACAACTTATCGGCCAGATCCCTGCAACTGTTTGGGTACTGTTCACCGAA
AATCGCTTTGGCTGGAATAGCATGATGGTAGGTTTCAGTCTTGCAGGTTTGGGCTTACTTCATAGCGTGT
TTCAAGCTTTCGTCGCTGGGCGTATCGCAACCAAGTGGGGGGAGAAAACTGCTGTCTTATTAGGTTTTAT
TGCAGACTCTTCGGCTTTCGCGTTCTTGGCGTTTATTTCAGAAGGTTGGCTTGTGTTCCCTGTTCTGATC
TTGCTTGCTGGAGGCGGAATCGCATTGCCTGCTCTGCAAGGCGTTATGTCCATTCAGACCAAGTCACATC
AACAAGGTGCATTACAGGGACTGTTGGTTTCCTTAACTAATGCGACCGGGGTCATTGGACCCTTGCTTTT
CGCTGTTATTTACAATCACAGCCTGCCGATTTGGGACGGGTGGATCTGGATTATTGGTCTTGCTTTCTAC
TGTATCATTATCTTATTATCTATGACGTTCATGTTGACACCCCAAGCCCAAGGTTCTAAACAGGAGACGT
CGGCTTAGCTCGAGCACCACCACCACCACCACTGAGATCCGGCTGCTAACAAAGCCCGAAAGGAAGCTGA
GTTGGCTGCTGCCACCGCTGAGCAAAAGGCCATCCGTCAGGATGGCCTTCTGGTGGCACTTTTCGGGGAA
ATGTGCGCGGAACCCCTATTTGTTTATTTTTCTAAATACATTCAAATATGTATCCGCTCATGAGACAATA
ACCCTGATAAATGCTTCAATAATATTGAAAAAGGAAGAGTATGAGTATTCAACATTTCCGTGTCGCCCTT
ATTCCCTTTTTTGCGGCATTTTGCCTTCCTGTTTTTGCTCACCCAGAAACGCTGGTGAAAGTAAAAGATG
CTGAAGATCAGTTGGGTGCACGAGTGGGTTACATCGAACTGGATCTCAACAGCGGTAAGATCCTTGAGAG
TTTTCGCCCCGAAGAACGTTTTCCAATGATGAGCACTTTTAAAGTTCTGCTATGTGGCGCGGTATTATCC
CGTATTGACGCCGGGCAAGAGCAACTCGGTCGCCGCATACACTATTCTCAGAATGACTTGGTTGAGTACT
CACCAGTCACAGAAAAGCATCTTACGGATGGCATGACAGTAAGAGAATTATGCAGTGCTGCCATAACCAT
GAGTGATAACACTGCGGCCAACTTACTTCTGACAACGATCGGAGGACCGAAGGAGCTAACCGCTTTTTTG
CACAACATGGGGGATCATGTAACTCGCCTTGATCGTTGGGAACCGGAGCTGAATGAAGCCATACCAAACG
ACGAGCGTGACACCACGATGCCTGCAGCAATGGCAACAACGTTGCGCAAACTATTAACTGGCGAACTACT
TACTCTAGCTTCCCGGCAACAATTAATAGACTGGATGGAGGCGGATAAAGTTGCAGGACCACTTCTGCGC
TCGGCCCTTCCGGCTGGCTGGTTTATTGCTGATAAATCTGGAGCCGGTGAGCGTGGGTCTCGCGGTATCA
TTGCAGCACTGGGGCCAGATGGTAAGCCCTCCCGTATCGTAGTTATCTACACGACGGGGAGTCAGGCAAC
TATGGATGAACGAAATAGACAGATCGCTGAGATAGGTGCCTCACTGATTAAGCATTGGTAACTGTCAGAC
CAAGTTTACTCATATATACTTTAGATTGATTTAAAACTTCATTTTTAATTTAAAAGGATCTAGGTGAAGA
TCCTTTTTGATAATCTCATGACCAAAATCCCTTAACGTGAGTTTTCGTTCCACTGAGCGTCAGACCCCGT
AGAAAAGATCAAAGGATCTTCTTGAGATCCTTTTTTTCTGCGCGTAATCTGCTGCTTGCAAACAAAAAAA
CCACCGCTACCAGCGGTGGTTTGTTTGCCGGATCAAGAGCTACCAACTCTTTTTCCGAAGGTAACTGGCT
TCAGCAGAGCGCAGATACCAAATACTGTCCTTCTAGTGTAGCCGTAGTTAGGCCACCACTTCAAGAACTC
TGTAGCACCGCCTACATACCTCGCTCTGCTAATCCTGTTACCAGTGGCTGCTGCCAGTGGCGATAAGTCG
TGTCTTACCGGGTTGGACTCAAGACGATAGTTACCGGATAAGGCGCAGCGGTCGGGCTGAACGGGGGGTT
CGTGCACACAGCCCAGCTTGGAGCGAACGACCTACACCGAACTGAGATACCTACAGCGTGAGCTATGAGA
AAGCGCCACGCTTCCCGAAGGGAGAAAGGCGGACAGGTATCCGGTAAGCGGCAGGGTCGGAACAGGAGAG
CGCACGAGGGAGCTTCCAGGGGGAAACGCCTGGTATCTTTATAGTCCTGTCGGGTTTCGCCACCTCTGAC
TTGAGCGTCGATTTTTGTGATGCTCGTCAGGGGGGCGGAGCCTATGGAAAAACGCCAGCAACGCGGCCTT
TTTACGGTTCCTGGCCTTTTGCTGGCCTTTTGCTCACATGTTCTTTCCTGCGTTATCCCCTGATTCTGTG
GATAACCGTATTACCGCCTTTGAGTGAGCTGATACCGCTCGCCGCAGCCGAACGACCGAGCGCAGCGAGT
CAGTGAGCGAGGAAGCGGAAGAGCGCCTGATGCGGTATTTTCTCCTTACGCATCTGTGCGGTATTTCACA
CCGCAATGGTGCACTCTCAGTACAATCTGCTCTGATGCCGCATAGTTAAGCCAGTATACACTCCGCTATC
GCTACGTGACTGGGTCATGGCTGCGCCCCGACACCCGCCAACACCCGCTGACGCGCCCTGACGGGCTTGT
CTGCTCCCGGCATCCGCTTACAGACAAGCTGTGACCGTCTCCGGGAGCTGCATGTGTCAGAGGTTTTCAC
CGTCATCACCGAAACGCGCGAGGCAGCTGCGGTAAAGCTCATCAGCGTGGTCGTGAAGCGATTCACAGAT
GTCTGCCTGTTCATCCGCGTCCAGCTCGTTGAGTTTCTCCAGAAGCGTTAATGTCTGGCTTCTGATAAAG
CGGGCCATGTTAAGGGCGGTTTTTTCCTGTTTGGTCACTGATGCCTCCGTGTAAGGGGGATTTCTGTTCA
TGGGGGTAATGATACCGATGAAACGAGAGAGGATGCTCACGATACGGGTTACTGATGATGAACATGCCCG
GTTACTGGAACGTTGTGAGGGTAAACAACTGGCGGTATGGATGCGGCGGGACCAGAGAAAAATCACTCAG
GGTCAATGCCAGCGCTTCGTTAATACAGATGTAGGTGTTCCACAGGGTAGCCAGCAGCATCCTGCGATGC
AGATCCGGAACATAATGGTGCAGGGCGCTGACTTCCGCGTTTCCAGACTTTACGAAACACGGAAACCGAA
GACCATTCATGTTGTTGCTCAGGTCGCAGACGTTTTGCAGCAGCAGTCGCTTCACGTTCGCTCGCGTATC
GGTGATTCATTCTGCTAACC
