>Addgene plasmid #112887 | pGDP4 tet(A) | depositor partial sequence | sequence record 212769 | tet(A) sequence (codon optomized for E. coli K12)
ATGAACTCGTCAACCAAAATTGCTCTTGTTATCACTTTACTTGATGCTATGGGGATTGGCTTAATTATGC
CGGTACTTCCAACCCTGTTACGTGAATTTATCGCGTCGGAGGACATTGCCAATCATTTTGGGGTCCTTTT
AGCCTTATACGCATTGATGCAAGTAATTTTTGCGCCATGGTTAGGCAAGATGAGTGACCGCTTTGGGCGC
CGCCCCGTTCTTTTGTTATCCCTGATCGGGGCAAGCCTTGATTACCTGTTGTTGGCGTTCAGCTCTGCCT
TATGGATGTTATACTTAGGGCGTCTGTTGAGCGGAATCACGGGTGCGACTGGTGCGGTTGCAGCATCGGT
GATTGCTGATACAACTTCAGCGAGCCAGCGTGTGAAGTGGTTCGGTTGGCTTGGTGCCAGTTTCGGGCTT
GGACTGATCGCCGGCCCGATTTCGGAGGATTCGCTGGAGAGATCTCCCCACACTCCCCGTTTTTTATCGC
GGCACTGCTGA
